Addgene plasmid #65575: PAS508 (TJF071)
Purpose: pETDuet-1 Containing FadD T349A
Depositing lab: Pamela Silver. Depositing organization: Harvard Medical School. Publication: Enhancement of E. coli acyl-CoA synthetase FadD activity on medium chain fatty acids. Ford TJ, Way JC. PeerJ. 2015 Jun 30;3:e1040. doi: 10.7717/peerj.1040. eCollection 2015. PubMed 26157619.
Backbone
  Vector backbone: pETDuet-1
  Backbone manufacturer: Novagen
  Backbone size w/o insert (bp): 5420
  Total vector size (bp): 7084
  Vector type: Bacterial Expression
Growth in bacteria
  Bacterial resistance: Ampicillin, 100 μg/mL
  Growth temperature: 37°C
  Growth strain: Mach1
  Copy number: High Copy
Gene/Insert
  Gene/Insert name: FadD
  Species: E. coli
  Insert size (bp): 1686
  Mutation: T349A
  Promoter: T7 lacO
  Cloning method: Restriction Enzyme; 5′ cloning site NcoI (unknown if destroyed); 3′ cloning site HindIII (unknown if destroyed)
  Sequencing primers: 5′ ctcgatcccgcgaaattaatacg; 3′ CTTAAGCATTATGCGGCCGCAAG
Terms and licenses: Academic/Nonprofit Terms; Industry Terms: Not Available to Industry
How to cite: PAS508 (TJF071) was a gift from Pamela Silver (Addgene plasmid # 65575 ; http://n2t.net/addgene:65575 ; RRID:Addgene_65575)
