[The description below was written by a language model from this plasmid's Addgene catalogue record.]
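Description:
PAS508 (TJF071) is a bacterial expression plasmid built on the Novagen pETDuet-1 backbone, carrying a mutant version of the E. coli acyl-CoA synthetase gene FadD. The backbone is listed at 5420 bp and the complete plasmid at about 7.1 kb. It is selected with ampicillin and is recorded as high copy. pETDuet-1 is a dual-cassette T7 vector designed to allow co-expression of two open reading frames from separate cloning regions. Here only one insert is recorded, cloned by restriction digestion between NcoI and HindIII, sites that lie in the first cloning region of this vector family. The record does not say whether these sites survived cloning, and it lists no affinity tag or fusion partner. No feature table is provided, so details such as the origin of replication and terminators are not documented beyond what the backbone name implies.

The 1686 bp FadD insert carries the single substitution T349A and is driven by a T7 promoter with a lac operator (T7 lacO). This arrangement requires a host supplying T7 RNA polymerase and keeps transcription repressed by LacI until an inducer such as IPTG is added. The recorded propagation strain, Mach1, is a cloning host rather than an expression strain. FadD activates free fatty acids to their acyl-CoA thioesters. The associated publication concerns enhancing the activity of this enzyme on medium-chain fatty acids, so this plasmid appears to be one of a set of point-mutant FadD variants made for that work. The record itself does not state what effect T349A has on the enzyme.
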