>Addgene plasmid #65575 | PAS508 (TJF071) | depositor partial sequence | sequence record 111334 | FadD T349A Gene insert
TTGAAGAAGGTTTGGCTTAACCGTTATCCCGCGGACGTTCCGACGGAGATCAACCCTGACCGTTATCAAT
CTCTGGTAGATATGTTTGAGCAGTCGGTCGCGCGCTACGCCGATCAACCTGCGTTTGTGAATATGGGGGA
GGTAATGACCTTCCGCAAGCTGGAAGAACGCAGTCGCGCGTTTGCCGCTTATTTGCAACAAGGGTTGGGG
CTGAAGAAAGGCGATCGCGTTGCGTTGATGATGCCTAATTTATTGCAATATCCGGTGGCGCTGTTTGGCA
TTTTGCGTGCCGGGATGATCGTCGTAAACGTTAACCCGTTGTATACCCCGCGTGAGCTAGAGCATCAGCT
TAACGATAGCGGCGCATCGGCGATTGTTATCGTGTCTAACTTTGCTCACACACTGGAAAAAGTGGTTGAT
AAAACCGCCGTTCAGCACGTAATTCTGACCCGTATGGGCGATCAGCTATCTACGGCAAAAGGCACGGTAG
TCAATTTCGTTGTTAAATACATCAAGCGTTTGGTGCCGAAATACCATCTGCCAGATGCCATTTCATTTCG
TAGCGCACTGCATAACGGCTACCGGATGCAGTACGTCAAACCCGAACTGGTGCCGGAAGATTTAGCTTTT
CTGCAATACACCGGCGGCACCACTGGTGTGGCGAAAGGCGCGATGCTGACTCACCGCAATATGCTGGCGA
ACCTGGAACAGGTTAACGCGACCTATGGTCCGCTGTTGCATCCGGGCAAAGAGCTGGTGGTGACGGCGCT
GCCGCTGTATCACATTTTTGCCCTGACCATTAACTGCCTGCTGTTTATCGAACTGGGTGGGCAGAACCTG
CTTATCACTAACCCGCGCGATATTCCAGGGTTGGTAAAAGAGTTAGCGAAATATCCGTTTACCGCTATCA
CGGGCGTTAACACCTTGTTCAATGCGTTGCTGAACAATAAAGAGTTCCAGCAGCTGGATTTCTCCAGTCT
GCATCTTTCCGCAGGCGGAGGGATGCCAGTGCAGCAAGTGGTGGCAGAGCGTTGGGTGAAACTGGCAGGA
CAGTATCTGCTGGAAGGCTATGGCCTTACCGAGTGTGCGCCGCTGGTCAGCGTTAACCCATATGATATTG
ATTATCATAGTGGAAGCATCGGTTTGCCGGTGCCGTCGACGGAAGCCAAACTGGTGGATGATGATGATAA
TGAAGTACCACCGGGTCAACCGGGTGAGCTTTGTGTCAAAGGGCCGCAGGTGATGCTGGGTTACTGGCAG
CGTCCGGATGCTACAGATGAGATCATCAAAAATGGCTGGTTACACACCGGCGACATCGCGGTGATGGATG
AAGAAGGATTCCTGCGCATTGTCGATCGTAAAAAAGACATGATTCTGGTTTCCGGTTTTAACGTCTATCC
CAACGAGATTGAAGATGTCGTCATGCAGCATCCCGGCGTACAGGAAGTCGCGGCTGTTGGCGTACCTTCC
GGCTCCAGTGGTGAAGCGGTGAAAATCTTCGTAGTGAAAAAAGATCCATCGCTTACCGAAGAGTCACTGG
TGACCTTTTGCCGCCGTCAGCTCACGGGCTACAAAGTACCGAAGCTGGTGGAGTTTCGTGATGAGTTACC
GAAATCTAACGTCGGAAAAATTTTGCGACGAGAATTACGTGACGAAGCGCGCGGCAAAGTGGACAATAAA
GCCTGA
