>Addgene plasmid #65575 | PAS508 (TJF071) | addgene partial sequence | sequence record 114808 | pBRrevBam 5'-GGTGATGTCGGCGATATAGG-3'
CCGGCCACGATGCGTCCGGCGTAGAGGATCGAGATCGATCTCGATCCCGCGAAATTAATACGACTCACTA
TAGGGGAATTGTGAGCGGATAACAATTCCCCTCTAGAAATAATTTTGTTTAACTTTAAGAAGGAGATATA
CCATGGCATTGAAGAAGGTTTGGCTTAACCGTTATCCCGCGGACGTTCCGACGGAGATCAACCCTGACCG
TTATCAATCTCTGGTAGATATGTTTGAGCAGTCGGTCGCGCGCTACGCCGATCAACCTGCGTTTGTGAAT
ATGGGGGAGGTAATGACCTTCCGCAAGCTGGAAGAACGCAGTCGCGCGTTTGCCGCTTATTTGCAACAAG
GGTTGGGGCTGAAGAAAGGCGATCGCGTTGCGTTGATGATGCCTAATTTATTGCAATATCCGGTGGCGCT
GTTTGGCATTTTGCGTGCCGGGATGATCGTCGTAAACGTTAACCCGTTGTATACCCCGCGTGAGCTTGAG
CATCAGCTTAACGATAGCGGCGCATCGGCGATTGTTATCGTGTCTAACTTTGCTCACACACTGGAAAAAG
TGGTTGATAAAACCGCCGTTCAGCACGTAATTCTGACCCGTATGGGCGATCAGCTATCTACGGCAAAAGG
CACGGTAGTCAATTTCGTTGTTAAATACATCAAGCGTTTGGTGCCGAAATACCATCTGCCAGATGCCATT
TCATTTCGTAGCGCACTGCATAACGGCTACCGGATGCAGTACGTCAAACCCGAACTGGTGCCGGAAGATT
TAGCTTTTCTGCAATACACCGGCGGCACCACTGGTGTGGCGAAAGGCGCGATGCTGACTCACCGCAATAT
GCTGGCGAACCTGGAACAGGTTAACGCGACCTATGGTCCGCTGTTGCATCCGGGCAAAGAGCTGGTGGTG
ACGGCGCTGCCGCTGTATCACATTTTTGCCCTGACCATTAACTGGCCTTGCT
