>Addgene plasmid #65575 | PAS508 (TJF071) | addgene partial sequence | sequence record 114814 | T7term 5'-GCTAGTTATTGCTCAGCGG-3'
TAGTAGACGAGTCCATGGTGGCTGGCGTTCAAATTTCGCAGCAGCGGTTTCTTTACCAGACTCGAGGGTA
CCGACGTCAGCGATCGCGTGGCCGGCCGATATCCAATTGAGATCTGCCATATGTATATCTCCTTCTTATA
CTTAACTAATATACTAAGATGGGGAATTGTTATCCGCTCACAATTCCCCTATAGTGAGTCGTATTAATTT
CGATTATGCGGCCGTGTACAATACGATTACTTTCTGTTCGACTTAAGCATTATGCGGCCGCAAGCTTGGA
TCCTCATTCATTCAGTGATGATGATGGTGATGAGAAGAACCTCAGGCTTTATTGTCCACTTTGCCGCGCG
CTTCGTCACGTAATTCTCGTCGCAAAATTTTTCCGACGTTAGATTTCGGTAACTCATCACGAAACTCCAC
CAGCTTCGGTACTTTGTAGCCCGTGAGCTGACGGCGGCAAAAGGTCACCAGTGACTCTTCGGTAAGCGAT
GGATCTTTTTTCACTACGAAGATTTTCACCGCTTCACCACTGGAGCCGGAAGGTACGCCAACAGCCGCGA
CTTCCTGTACGCCAGGATGCTGCATGACGACATCTTCAATCTCGTTGGGATAGACGTTAAAACCGGAAAC
CAGAATCATGTCTTTTTTACGATCGACAATGCGCAGGAACCCTTCTTCATCCATCACCGCGATGTCGCCG
GTGTGTAACCAGCCATTTTTGATGATCTCATCTGTAGCATCCGGACGCTGCCAGTAACCCAGCATCACCT
GCGGTCCTTTGACACAAAGCTCACCCGGTTGACCCGGTGGTACTTCATTATCATCATCATCCACCAGTTT
GGCTTCCGTCGACGGCACCGGCAAACCGATGCTACCACTATGATAATCAATATCATATGGGTTAACGCTG
ACCAGCGGCGCACACTCGGTAAGGCCATAGCCTTCCAGCAGATACTGTCCTGCCAGTTTCACCCAACGCT
CTGCCACCACTTGCTGCACTGGCATTCCTCCGCCTGCGGAAA
